Addgene plasmid #30737: pBS-F3-CGG
Depositing lab: Nathan Lawson & Scot Wolfe. Depositing organization: University of Massachusetts, Worcester. Publication: Evaluation and application of modularly assembled zinc-finger nucleases in zebrafish. Zhu C, Smith T, McNulty J, Rayla AL, Lakshmanan A, Siekmann AF, Buffardi M, Meng X, Shin J, Padmanabhan A, Cifuentes D, Giraldez AJ, Look AT, Epstein JA, Lawson ND, Wolfe SA. Development. 2011 Oct;138(20):4555-64. 10.1242/dev.066779 PubMed 21937602.
Backbone
  Vector backbone: pBlueScript II SK(+)
  Backbone size w/o insert (bp): 2877
  Vector type: Cloning vector
Growth in bacteria
  Bacterial resistance: Ampicillin, 100 μg/mL
  Growth temperature: 37°C
  Growth strain: DH5alpha
  Growth instructions: XL1Blue
  Copy number: High Copy
Gene/Insert
  Gene/Insert name: F3 CGG
  Insert size (bp): 276
  Cloning method: Restriction Enzyme; 5′ cloning site KpnI (not destroyed); 3′ cloning site XbalI (not destroyed)
  Sequencing primers: 5′ T7; 3′ T3
Terms and licenses: Academic/Nonprofit Terms; Industry Terms: Not Available to Industry
How to cite: pBS-F3-CGG was a gift from Nathan Lawson & Scot Wolfe (Addgene plasmid # 30737 ; http://n2t.net/addgene:30737 ; RRID:Addgene_30737)
