[The description below was written by a language model from this plasmid's Addgene catalogue record.]
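Description:
pBS-F3-CGG is a small bacterial cloning plasmid built on the pBluescript II SK(+) backbone (about 2.9 kb without insert). It is maintained in E. coli at high copy number and selected with ampicillin. As a standard pBluescript derivative it would be expected to carry the usual pUC-type origin, f1 origin and AmpR cassette, although no feature table is provided to confirm the individual elements.

The insert, named "F3 CGG", is 276 bp and sits between KpnI and XbaI sites in the polylinker. Both sites are preserved, so the fragment can be excised again. T7 and T3 primers flanking the polylinker are used to sequence it. The record gives no further annotation of the insert. Its name and the associated work on modularly assembled zinc-finger nucleases in zebrafish suggest that it encodes a zinc-finger module for the finger 3 position of an array, with specificity for the DNA triplet CGG, but this is an inference from the naming rather than a recorded fact. No promoter intended to drive expression of the insert, tag, reporter or nuclease domain is listed.

The plasmid is therefore best understood as an archive or parts vector rather than an expression construct. It appears to be one member of a library of single-finger modules from which fragments can be cut out and combined with fingers for other positions into multi-finger DNA-binding arrays. Such arrays would then be moved into separate vectors, fused to a nuclease domain and used for targeted gene disruption in zebrafish.
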