>Addgene plasmid #30737 | pBS-F3-CGG | depositor partial sequence | sequence record 14124 | Author sequence
GGTACCCGCCCATATGCTTGCCCTGTCGAGTCCTGCGATCGCCGCTTTTCTCGCTCGGATGAGCTTACCC
GCCATATCCGCATCCATACCGGTCAGAAGCCCTTCCAGTGTCGAATCTGTATGCGTAACTTCAGTCGTAG
TGACCACCTTACCACCCACATCCGCACCCACACAGGCGAGAAGCCTTTTGCATGCGACATCTGCGGCAGG
AAGTTCGCGCGTTCTGACCACCTGTCTGACCACACCAAGATCCACACGGGTGAGAAATAATCTAGA
