>Addgene plasmid #30737 | pBS-F3-CGG | addgene partial sequence | sequence record 36414 | T7 5'-TAATACGACTCACTATAGGG-3'
CTTGCCCTGTCGAGTCCTGCGATCGCCGCTTTTCTCGCTCGGATGAGCTTACCCGCCATATCCGCATCCA
TACCGGTCAGAAGCCCTTCCAGTGTCGAATCTGTATGCGTAACTTCAGTCGTAGTGACCACCTTACCACC
CACATCCGCACCCACACAGGCGAGAAGCCTTTTGCATGCGACATCTGCGGCAGGAAGTTCGCGCGTTCTG
ACCACCTGTCTGACCACACCAAGATCCACACGGGTGAGAAATAATCTAGAGCGGCCGCCACCGCGGTGGA
GCTCCAGCTTTTGTTCCCTTTAGTGAGGGTTAATTGCGCGCTTGGCGTAATCATGGTCATAGCTGTTTCC
TGTGTGAAATTGTTATCCGCTCACAATTCCACACAACATACGAGCCGGAAGCATAAAGTGTAAAGCCTGG
GGTGCCTAATGAGTGAGCTAACTCACATTAATTGCGTTGCGCTCACTGCCCGCTTTCCAGTCGGGAAACC
TGTCGTGCCAGCTGCATTAATGAATCGGCCAACGCGCGGGGAGAGGCGGTTTGCGTATTGGGCGCTCTTC
CGCTTCCTCGCTCACTGACTCGCTGCGCTCGGTCGTTCGGCTGCGGCGAGCGGTATCAGCTCACTCAAAG
GCGGTAATACGGTTATCCACAGAATCAGGGGATAACGCAGGAAAGAACATGTGAGCAAAAGGCCAGCAAA
AGGCCAGGAACCGTAAAAAGGCCGCGTTGCTGGCGTTTT
