>Addgene plasmid #30737 | pBS-F3-CGG | addgene partial sequence | sequence record 37055 | lac_promoter
ATTTCACACAGGAAACAGCTATGACCATGATTACGCCAAGCGCGCAATTAACCCTCACTAAAGGGAACAA
AAGCTGGAGCTCCACCGCGGTGGCGGCCGCTCTAGATTATTTCTCACCCGTGTGGATCTTGGTGTGGTCA
GACAGGTGGTCAGAACGCGCGAACTTCCTGCCGCAGATGTCGCATGCAAAAGGCTTCTCGCCTGTGTGGG
TGCGGATGTGGGTGGTAAGGTGGTCACTACGACTGAAGTTACGCATACAGATTCGACACTGGAAGGGCTT
CTGACCGGTATGGATGCGGATATGGCGGGTAAGCTCATCCGAGCGAGAAAAGCGGCGATCGCAGGACTCG
ACAGGGCAAGCATATGGGCGGGTACCCAATTCGCCCTATAGTGAGTCGTATTACGCGCGCTCACTGGCCG
TCGTTTTACAACGTCGTGACTGGGAAAACCCTGGCGTTACCCAACTTAATCGCCTTGCAGCACATCCCCC
TTTCGCCAGCTGGCGTAATAGCGAAGAGGCCCGCACCGATCGCCCTTCCCAACAGTTGCGCAGCCTGAAT
GGCGAATGGG
[74 nt withheld, positions 571-644]
